>Addgene plasmid #115139 | pCMV-T7-hAcrVA3.1-NLS(sv40) (RTW2624) | addgene full sequence | sequence record 220497 | Addgene NGS Result
ATGGGCATAGCGCATCAGAAGAACCGGAGAGCGGATTGGGAAAGCGTAGACTGGACTAAACATAATGATG
AGATTGCCCAACTGCTGAGCAGACATCCTGATAGTGTAGCAAAGATGAGAACGAAGTTCGGCGCTCAGGG
AATGGCTAAACGGAAGCCGAGGCGCAAATATAAGGTCACACGAAAGGCTGTCCCGCCTCCTCATACGCAG
GAGCTCGCAACAGCCGCTGCAAAAATCTCCCCAAAGAGTGGACGCTACGAAACCAACGTGAACGCTAAAA
GATGGCTCATCATATCCCCGAGTGGTCAGAGGTTCGAGTTCTCCAACCTCCAGCATTTCGTACGCAATCA
CCCGGAATTGTTTGCCAAGGCGGATACGGTTTGGAAGCGCCAGGGGGGAAAGAGGGGTACGGGGGGCGAA
TATTGCAACGCGAGCAATGGACTTGCTCAGGCCGCCAGGTTGAACATAGGGTGGAAGGGGTGGCAAGCGA
AGATCATTAAAGGCGGATCCGGCGGTGGAGGCAGTGGGCCCAAGAAGAAGAGGAAAGTCTGACCGGTCAT
CATCACCATCACCATTGAGTTTAAACCCGCTGATCAGCCTCGACTGTGCCTTCTAGTTGCCAGCCATCTG
TTGTTTGCCCCTCCCCCGTGCCTTCCTTGACCCTGGAAGGTGCCACTCCCACTGTCCTTTCCTAATAAAA
TGAGGAAATTGCATCGCATTGTCTGAGTAGGTGTCATTCTATTCTGGGGGGTGGGGTGGGGCAGGACAGC
AAGGGGGAGGATTGGGAAGACAATAGCAGGCATGCTGGGGATGCGGTGGGCTCTATGGCTTCTGAGGCGG
AAAGAACCAGCTGGGGCTCGATACCGTCGACCTCTAGCTAGAGCTTGGCGTAATCATGGTCATAGCTGTT
TCCTGTGTGAAATTGTTATCCGCTCACAATTCCACACAACATACGAGCCGGAAGCATAAAGTGTAAAGCC
TAGGGTGCCTAATGAGTGAGCTAACTCACATTAATTGCGTTGCGCTCACTGCCCGCTTTCCAGTCGGGAA
ACCTGTCGTGCCAGCTGCATTAATGAATCGGCCAACGCGCGGGGAGAGGCGGTTTGCGTATTGGGCGCTC
TTCCGCTTCCTCGCTCACTGACTCGCTGCGCTCGGTCGTTCGGCTGCGGCGAGCGGTATCAGCTCACTCA
AAGGCGGTAATACGGTTATCCACAGAATCAGGGGATAACGCAGGAAAGAACATGTGAGCAAAAGGCCAGC
AAAAGGCCAGGAACCGTAAAAAGGCCGCGTTGCTGGCGTTTTTCCATAGGCTCCGCCCCCCTGACGAGCA
TCACAAAAATCGACGCTCAAGTCAGAGGTGGCGAAACCCGACAGGACTATAAAGATACCAGGCGTTTCCC
CCTGGAAGCTCCCTCGTGCGCTCTCCTGTTCCGACCCTGCCGCTTACCGGATACCTGTCCGCCTTTCTCC
CTTCGGGAAGCGTGGCGCTTTCTCATAGCTCACGCTGTAGGTATCTCAGTTCGGTGTAGGTCGTTCGCTC
CAAGCTGGGCTGTGTGCACGAACCCCCCGTTCAGCCCGACCGCTGCGCCTTATCCGGTAACTATCGTCTT
GAGTCCAACCCGGTAAGACACGACTTATCGCCACTGGCAGCAGCCACTGGTAACAGGATTAGCAGAGCGA
GGTATGTAGGCGGTGCTACAGAGTTCTTGAAGTGGTGGCCTAACTACGGCTACACTAGAAGAACAGTATT
TGGTATCTGCGCTCTGCTGAAGCCAGTTACCTTCGGAAAAAGAGTTGGTAGCTCTTGATCCGGCAAACAA
ACCACCGCTGGTAGCGGTGGTTTTTTTGTTTGCAAGCAGCAGATTACGCGCAGAAAAAAAGGATCTCAAG
AAGATCCTTTGATCTTTTCTACGGGGTCTGACGCTCAGTGGAACGAAAACTCACGTTAAGGGATTTTGGT
CATGAGATTATCAAAAAGGATCTTCACCTAGATCCTTTTAAATTAAAAATGAAGTTTTAAATCAATCTAA
AGTATATATGAGTAAACTTGGTCTGACAGTTACCAATGCTTAATCAGTGAGGCACCTATCTCAGCGATCT
GTCTATTTCGTTCATCCATAGTTGCCTGACTCCCCGTCGTGTAGATAACTACGATACGGGAGGGCTTACC
ATCTGGCCCCAGTGCTGCAATGATACCGCGAGACCCACGCTCACCGGCTCCAGATTTATCAGCAATAAAC
CAGCCAGCCGGAAGGGCCGAGCGCAGAAGTGGTCCTGCAACTTTATCCGCCTCCATCCAGTCTATTAATT
GTTGCCGGGAAGCTAGAGTAAGTAGTTCGCCAGTTAATAGTTTGCGCAACGTTGTTGCCATTGCTACAGG
CATCGTGGTGTCACGCTCGTCGTTTGGTATGGCTTCATTCAGCTCCGGTTCCCAACGATCAAGGCGAGTT
ACATGATCCCCCATGTTGTGCAAAAAAGCGGTTAGCTCCTTCGGTCCTCCGATCGTTGTCAGAAGTAAGT
TGGCCGCAGTGTTATCACTCATGGTTATGGCAGCACTGCATAATTCTCTTACTGTCATGCCATCCGTAAG
ATGCTTTTCTGTGACTGGTGAGTACTCAACCAAGTCATTCTGAGAATAGTGTATGCGGCGACCGAGTTGC
TCTTGCCCGGCGTCAATACGGGATAATACCGCGCCACATAGCAGAACTTTAAAAGTGCTCATCATTGGAA
AACGTTCTTCGGGGCGAAAACTCTCAAGGATCTTACCGCTGTTGAGATCCAGTTCGATGTAACCCACTCG
TGCACCCAACTGATCTTCAGCATCTTTTACTTTCACCAGCGTTTCTGGGTGAGCAAAAACAGGAAGGCAA
AATGCCGCAAAAAAGGGAATAAGGGCGACACGGAAATGTTGAATACTCATACTCTTCCTTTTTCAATATT
ATTGAAGCATTTATCAGGGTTATTGTCTCATGAGCGGATACATATTTGAATGTATTTAGAAAAATAAACA
AATAGGGGTTCCGCGCACATTTCCCCGAAAAGTGCCACCTGACGTCGACGGATCGGGAGATCGATCTCCC
GATCCCCTAGGGTCGACTCTCAGTACAATCTGCTCTGATGCCGCATAGTTAAGCCAGTATCTGCTCCCTG
CTTGTGTGTTGGAGGTCGCTGAGTAGTGCGCGAGCAAAATTTAAGCTACAACAAGGCAAGGCTTGACCGA
CAATTGCATGAAGAATCTGCTTAGGGTTAGGCGTTTTGCGCTGCTTCGCGATGTACGGGCCAGATATACG
CGTTGACATTGATTATTGACTAGTTATTAATAGTAATCAATTACGGGGTCATTAGTTCATAGCCCATATA
TGGAGTTCCGCGTTACATAACTTACGGTAAATGGCCCGCCTGGCTGACCGCCCAACGACCCCCGCCCATT
GACGTCAATAATGACGTATGTTCCCATAGTAACGCCAATAGGGACTTTCCATTGACGTCAATGGGTGGAG
TATTTACGGTAAACTGCCCACTTGGCAGTACATCAAGTGTATCATATGCCAAGTACGCCCCCTATTGACG
TCAATGACGGTAAATGGCCCGCCTGGCATTATGCCCAGTACATGACCTTATGGGACTTTCCTACTTGGCA
GTACATCTACGTATTAGTCATCGCTATTACCATGGTGATGCGGTTTTGGCAGTACATCAATGGGCGTGGA
TAGCGGTTTGACTCACGGGGATTTCCAAGTCTCCACCCCATTGACGTCAATGGGAGTTTGTTTTGGCACC
AAAATCAACGGGACTTTCCAAAATGTCGTAACAACTCCGCCCCATTGACGCAAATGGGCGGTAGGCGTGT
ACGGTGGGAGGTCTATATAAGCAGAGCTGGTTTAGTGAACCGTCAGATCCGCTAGAGATCCGCGGCCGCT
AATACGACTCACTATAGGGAGAGCCGCCACC
Features (pLannotate 1.2.2; 14 found; start..end, strand, type, name):
    604..828     +  polyA_signal   bGH poly(A) signal: bovine growth hormone polyadenylation signal
    832..853     +  promoter       SV40 promoter (fragment): SV40 enhancer and early promoter
    858..874     +  misc_feature   MCS (fragment): pBluescript multiple cloning site
    923..939     -  protein_bind   lac operator: The lac repressor binds to the lac operator to inhibit transcription in E. coli. This inhibition can be relieved by adding lactose or isopropyl-β-D-thiogalactopyranoside (IPTG). lac repressor encoded by lacI
    947..977     -  promoter       lac promoter: promoter for the E. coli lac operon
    992..1013    -  protein_bind   CAP binding site: CAP binding activates transcription in the presence of cAMP. E. coli catabolite activator protein
   1026..1118    -  CDS            lacI (fragment): lac repressor; lacI; The lac repressor binds to the lac operator to inhibit transcription in E. coli. This inhibition can be relieved by adding lactose or isopropyl-β-D-thiogalactopyranoside (IPTG).
   1301..1889    -  rep_origin     ori: high-copy-number ColE1/pMB1/pBR322/pUC origin of replication
   2060..2920    -  CDS            AmpR: β-lactamase; bla; confers resistance to ampicillin, carbenicillin, and related antibiotics
   2921..3025    -  promoter       AmpR promoter: bla
   3096..3140    -  misc_feature   bom (fragment): basis of mobility region from pBR322
   3295..3674    +  enhancer       CMV enhancer: human cytomegalovirus immediate early enhancer
   3675..3878    +  promoter       CMV promoter: human cytomegalovirus (CMV) immediate early promoter
   3920..3938    +  promoter       T7 promoter: promoter for bacteriophage T7 RNA polymerase
