[The description below was written by a language model from this plasmid's Addgene catalogue record and pLannotate feature annotations shown in this document.]
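Description:
pCMV-T7-hAcrVA3.1-NLS(sv40) (RTW2624) is a small (about 3.95 kb) mammalian expression plasmid built by Gibson cloning into the JDS246 backbone. It is maintained in E. coli through a high-copy ColE1/pUC-type origin of replication and selected with ampicillin via the β-lactamase (AmpR) gene and its native promoter. The annotated sequence also carries short backbone remnants that have no evident role in the construct's function: a lac promoter, operator and CAP site, fragments of lacI and a pBluescript polylinker, and small pieces of the SV40 promoter and the pBR322 bom region. No mammalian selection marker is annotated, which is consistent with transient transfection use.

The payload is a synthetic, human codon-optimized open reading frame for the anti-CRISPR protein AcrVA3.1, fused at its C-terminus to an SV40 nuclear localization signal so that the inhibitor accumulates in the nucleus, where genome editing takes place. The automated annotation does not label this coding sequence. By position, it should sit in the unannotated stretch spanning the plasmid's numbering origin, between the T7 promoter and the bGH polyadenylation signal. Transcription in mammalian cells is driven by the human cytomegalovirus immediate-early enhancer and promoter and terminated by the bGH poly(A) signal. The bacteriophage T7 promoter placed just downstream of CMV additionally allows in vitro transcription of the same insert with T7 RNA polymerase.

The associated work concerns the discovery of inhibitors of Type I and Type V CRISPR-Cas systems. The plasmid therefore fits experiments in which AcrVA3.1 is expressed in human cells to test or restrain Type V CRISPR nuclease activity, although the record does not state the specific nuclease targets.
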