Addgene plasmid #115139: pCMV-T7-hAcrVA3.1-NLS(sv40) (RTW2624)
Purpose: CMV-T7 promoter expression plasmid for human codon optimized AcrVA3.1 anti-CRISPR protein with C-terminal NLS
Depositing lab: Joseph Bondy-Denomy & Keith Joung & Benjamin Kleinstiver. Depositing organization: Massachusetts General Hospital. Publication: Discovery of widespread Type I and Type V CRISPR-Cas inhibitors. Marino ND, Zhang JY, Borges AL, Sousa AA, Leon LM, Rauch BJ, Walton RT, Berry JD, Joung JK, Kleinstiver BP, Bondy-Denomy J. Science. 2018 Sep 6. pii: science.aau5174. doi: 10.1126/science.aau5174. PubMed 30190308.
Backbone
  Vector backbone: JDS246 (Plasmid #43861)
  Backbone manufacturer: Joung lab (Addgene Plasmid #43861)
  Vector type: Mammalian Expression
Growth in bacteria
  Bacterial resistance: Ampicillin, 100 μg/mL
  Growth temperature: 37°C
  Growth strain: DH5alpha
  Copy number: High Copy
Gene/Insert
  Gene/Insert name: human codon optimized AcrVA3.1 anti-CRISPR protein (alt name: RTW2624)
  Species: Synthetic
  Tag / fusion protein: NLS(SV40) (C terminal on insert)
  Cloning method: Gibson Cloning
  Sequencing primers: 5′ CMV-F; 3′ BGH-rev
Terms and licenses: Academic/Nonprofit Terms; Industry Terms: Not Available to Industry
How to cite: pCMV-T7-hAcrVA3.1-NLS(sv40) (RTW2624) was a gift from Joseph Bondy-Denomy & Keith Joung & Benjamin Kleinstiver (Addgene plasmid # 115139 ; http://n2t.net/addgene:115139 ; RRID:Addgene_115139)
